>Addgene plasmid #219921 | pCfb13250 | addgene full sequence | sequence record 435475 | Addgene NGS Result
TTCGTAGATAATGGAATACAAATGGATATCCAGAGTATACACATGGATAGTATACACTGACACGACAATT
CTGTATCTCTTTATGTTAACTACTGTGAGGCATTAAATAGAGCTTGATATATAAAATGTTACATTTCACA
GTCTGAACTTTTGCAGATTACCTAATTTGGTAAGATATTAATTATGAACTGAAAGTTGATGGCATCCCTA
AATTTGATGCAACGGAATGCGTGCGATAGTGAATCATTGCTAACAGATCAAGTAATCGTATCAATCGTTC
CACGTCTTATCCAGACTCGATTTCCGCCCTAACCTAAGGAAACTGCTGAGTAATTTCGAGGTTGGTTCCT
AACAAAAGCCAAGAAACGCGCCGATGGTTTAGTGGTAAAATCCATCGTTGCCATCGATGGGCCCCCGGTT
CGATTCCGGGTCGGCGCATGAAAACGACTGAAACTCGGGTTTTAGAGCTAGAAATAGCAAGTTAAAATAA
GGCTAGTCCGTTATCAACTTGAAAAAGTGGCACCGAGTCGGTGGTGCTTTTTTTGTGTGGGTACGGTTAC
GGCCCGAAGACCAAGGCCTGGAGAGGCACTGGAACCACCACCCACTTGCCCAAAAGGACGCGAGAACTAC
CAAGAGTAGTCAACACTGTCGCACTTACAGTTAATAATGGCAGGGAGGCAGGGAGAGACAGTGTTTGGGA
CCCCAGACAGTTAGGACTGGACTGAAGAGCTCTTCAATGGCTAAAGACAAGGAAATCGACTTTGACTACA
CGGGAGAACTGGTGATGGACGATTTCGAGTTCCCCATCGACGACATGCTCCACAACGACGGAGATGACTT
TGTCAAGAAGGAAACGTGGGACGAGGGTTTTGGTTTCGGAACAAATGGCGCCGTGGGTATCGCGTGCATT
CGCGGCCGCATTTAAATCCCCACTTCAGAAGTTCCTATACTTTCTAGAGAATAGGAACTTCACTATAGAG
TCGAATAAGGGCGACACCCCATAATTAGCCCGGGCGAAAGGCCCAGTCTTTCGACTGAGCCTTTCGTTTT
ATTTGATGCCTGGCAGTTCCCTACTCTCGCATGGGGAGTCCCCACACTACCATCGGCGCTACGGCGTTTC
ACTTCTGAGTTCGGCATGGGGTCAGGTGGGACCACCGCGCTACTGCCGCCAGGCAAACAAGGGGTGTTAT
GAGCCATATTCAGGTATAAATGGGCTCGCGATAATGTTCAGAATTGGTTAATTGGTTGTAACACTGACCC
CTATTTGTTTATTTTTCTAAATACATTCAAATATGTATCCGCTCATGAGACAATAACCCTGATAAATGCT
TCAATAATATTGAAAAAGGAAGAATATGAGTATTCAACATTTCCGTGTCGCCCTTATTCCCTTTTTTGCG
GCATTTTGCCTTCCTGTTTTTGCTCACCCAGAAACGCTGGTGAAAGTAAAAGATGCTGAAGATCAGTTGG
GTGCACGAGTGGGTTACATCGAACTGGATCTCAACAGCGGTAAGATCCTTGAGAGTTTTCGCCCCGAAGA
ACGTTTTCCAATGATGAGCACTTTTAAAGTTCTGCTATGTGGCGCGGTATTATCCCGTATTGACGCCGGG
CAAGAGCAACTCGGTCGCCGCATACACTATTCTCAGAATGACTTGGTTGAGTACTCACCAGTCACAGAAA
AGCATCTTACGGATGGCATGACAGTAAGAGAATTATGCAGTGCTGCCATAACCATGAGTGATAACACTGC
GGCCAACTTACTTCTGACAACGATCGGAGGACCGAAGGAGCTAACCGCTTTTTTGCACAACATGGGGGAT
CATGTAACTCGCCTTGATCGTTGGGAACCGGAGCTGAATGAAGCCATACCAAACGACGAGCGTGACACCA
CGATGCCTGTAGCGATGGCAACAACGTTGCGCAAACTATTAACTGGCGAACTACTTACTCTAGCTTCCCG
GCAACAATTAATAGACTGGATGGAGGCGGATAAAGTTGCAGGACCACTTCTGCGCTCGGCCCTTCCGGCT
GGCTGGTTTATTGCTGATAAATCCGGAGCCGGTGAGCGTGGTTCTCGCGGTATCATCGCAGCGCTGGGGC
CAGATGGTAAGCCCTCCCGTATCGTAGTTATCTACACGACGGGGAGTCAGGCAACTATGGATGAACGAAA
TAGACAGATCGCTGAGATAGGTGCCTCACTGATTAAGCATTGGTAAGCAGAGCATTACGCTGACTTGACG
GGACGGCGCAAGCTCATGACCAAAATCCCTTAACGTGAGTTACGCGCGCGTCGTTCCACTGAGCGTCAGA
CCCCGTAGAAAAGATCAAAGGATCTTCTTGAGATCCTTTTTTTCTGCGCGTAATCTGCTGCTTGCAAACA
AAAAAACCACCGCTACCAGCGGTGGTTTGTTTGCCGGATCAAGAGCTACCAACTCTTTTTCCGAAGGTAA
CTGGCTTCAGCAGAGCGCAGATACCAAATACTGTTCTTCTAGTGTAGCCGTAGTTAGCCCACCACTTCAA
GAACTCTGTAGCACCGCCTACATACCTCGCTCTGCTAATCCTGTTACCAGTGGCTGCTGCCAGTGGCGAT
AAGTCGTGTCTTACCGGGTTGGACTCAAGACGATAGTTACCGGATAAGGCGCAGCGGTCGGGCTGAACGG
GGGGTTCGTGCACACAGCCCAGCTTGGAGCGAACGACCTACACCGAACTGAGATACCTACAGCGTGAGCT
ATGAGAAAGCGCCACGCTTCCCGAAGGGAGAAAGGCGGACAGGTATCCGGTAAGCGGCAGGGTCGGAACA
GGAGAGCGCACGAGGGAGCTTCCAGGGGGAAACGCCTGGTATCTTTATAGTCCTGTCGGGTTTCGCCACC
TCTGACTTGAGCGTCGATTTTTGTGATGCTCGTCAGGGGGGCGGAGCCTATGGAAAAACGCCAGCAACGC
GGCCTTTTTACGGTTCCTGGCCTTTTGCTGGCCTTTTGCTCACATGTTCTTTCCTGCGTTATCCCCTGAT
TCTGTGGATAACCGTATTACCGCCTTTGAGTGAGCTGATACCGCTCGCCGCAGCCGAACGACCGAGCGCA
GCGAGTCAGTGAGCGAGGAAGCGGAAGGCGAGAGTAGGGAACTGCCAGGCATCAAACTAAGCAGAAGGCC
CCTGACGGATGGCCTTTTTGCGTTTCTACAAACTCTTTCTGTGTTGTAAAACGACGGCCAGTCTTAAGCT
CGGGCCCCCTGGGCGGTTCTGATAACGAGTAATCGTTAATCCGCAAATAACGTAAAAACCCGCTTCGGCG
GGTTTTTTTATGGGGGGAGTTTAGGGAAAGAGCATTTGTCAGAATATTTAAGGGCGCCTGTCACTTTGCT
TGATATATGAGAATTATTTAACCTTATAAATGAGAAAAAAGCAACGCACTTTAAATAAGATACGTTGCTT
TTTCGATTGATGAACACCTATAATTAAACTATTCATCTATTATTTATGATTTTTTGTATATACAATATTT
CTAGTTTGTTAAAGAGAATTAAGAAAATAAATCTCGAAAATAATAAAGGGAAAATCAGTTTTTGATATCA
AAATTATACATGTCAACGATAATACAAAATATAATACAAACTATAAGATGTTATCAGTATTTATTATGCA
TTTAGAATAAATTTTGTGTCGCCCTTATTCGACTCACTATAGAAGTTCCTATTCTCTAGAAAGTATAGGA
ACTTCACTTCATTTTATTTAAATTTGCGGCCGCTATGTCTGATAAAAGGATGTAACATAGGCAAGCTGCT
CGTGAGTGTTGAGTACGAACCTTAGATCCAAATCACCCGCACCCACGGATATACTTGCTTGAATATACAG
TAGTAAGGAGTTTGGCGCCCGTTTTTTCGAGCCCCACACGTTTCGGTGAGTATGAGCGGCGGCAGATTCG
AGCGTTTCCGGTTTCCGCGGCTGGACGAGAGCCCATGATGGGGGCTCCCACCACCAGCAATCAGGGCCCT
GATTACACACCCACCTGTAATGTCATGCTGTTCATCGTGGTTAATGCTGCTGTGTGCTGTGTGTGTGTGT
TGTTTGGCGCTCATTGTTGCGTTATGCAGCGTACACCACAATATTGGAAGCTTATTAGCCTTTCTATTTT
TTCGTTTGCAAGGCTTAACAACATTGCTGTGGAGAGGGATGGGGATATGGAGGCCGCTGGAGGGAGTCGG
AGAGGCGTTTTGGAGCGGCTTGGCCTGGCGCCCAGCTCGCGAAACGCACCTAGGACCCTTTGGCACGCCG
AAATGTGCCACTTTTCAGTCTAGTAACGCCTTACCTACGTCATTCCATGCATGCATGTTTGCGCCTTTTT
TCCCTTGCCCTTGATCGCCACACAGTACAGTGCACTGTACAGTGGAGGTTTTGGGGGGGTCTTAGATGGG
AGCTAAAAGCGGCCTAGCGGTACACTAGTGGGATTGTATGGAGTGGCATGGAGCCTAGGTGGAGCCTGAC
AGGACGCACGACCGGCTAGCCCGTGACAGACGATGGGTGGCTCCTGTTGTCCACCGCGTACAAATGTTTG
GGCCAAAGTCTTGTCAGCCTTGCTTGCGAACCTAATTCCCAATTTTGTCACTTCGCACCCCCATTGATCG
AGCCCTAACCCCTGCCCATCAGGCAATCCAATTAAGCTCGCATTGTCTGCCTTGTTTAGTTTGGCTCCTG
CCCGTTTCGGCGTCCACTTGCACAAACACAAACAAGCATTATATATAAGGCTCGTCTCTCCCTCCCAACC
ACACTCACTTTTTTGCCCGTCTTCCCTTGCTAACACAAAAGTCAAGAACACAAACAACCACCCCAACCCC
CTTACACACAAGACATATCTACAGCAATGGGTAAAAAGCCTGAACTCACCGCGACGTCTGTCGAGAAGTT
TCTGATCGAAAAGTTCGACAGCGTCTCCGACCTGATGCAGCTCTCGGAGGGCGAAGAATCTCGTGCTTTC
AGCTTCGATGTAGGAGGGCGTGGATATGTCCTGCGGGTAAATAGCTGCGCCGATGGTTTCTACAAAGATC
GTTATGTTTATCGGCACTTTGCATCGGCCGCGCTCCCGATTCCGGAAGTGCTTGACATTGGGGAATTCAG
CGAGAGCCTGACCTATTGCATCTCCCGCCGTGCACAGGGTGTCACGTTGCAAGACCTGCCTGAAACCGAA
CTGCCCGCTGTTCTGCAGCCGGTCGCGGAGGCAATGGATGCCATTGCTGCGGCCGATCTTAGCCAGACGA
GCGGGTTCGGCCCATTCGGACCGCAAGGAATCGGTCAATACACTACATGGCGTGATTTCATATGCGCGAT
TGCTGATCCCCATGTGTATCACTGGCAAACTGTGATGGACGACACCGTCAGTGCGTCCGTCGCGCAGGCT
CTCGATGAGCTGATGCTTTGGGCCGAGGACTGCCCCGAAGTCCGGCACCTCGTGCACGCGGATTTCGGCT
CCAACAATGTCCTGACGGACAATGGCCGCATAACAGCGGTCATTGACTGGAGCGAGGCGATGTTCGGGGA
TTCCCAATACGAGGTCGCCAACATCTTCTTCTGGAGGCCGTGGTTGGCTTGTATGGAGCAGCAGACGCGC
TACTTCGAGCGGAGGCATCCGGAGCTTGCAGGATCGCCGCGGCTCCGGGCGTATATGCTCCGCATTGGTC
TTGACCAACTCTATCAGAGCTTGGTTGACGGCAATTTCGATGATGCAGCTTGGGCGCAGGGTCGATGCGA
CGCAATCGTCCGATCCGGAGCCGGGACTGTCGGGCGTACACAAATCGCCCGCAGAAGCGCGGCCGTCTGG
ACCGATGGCTGTGTAGAAGTACTCGCCGATAGTGGAAACCGACGCCCCAGCACTCGTCCGAGGGCAAAGG
AATAATCATGTAATTAGTTATGTCACGCTTACATTCACGCCCTCCCCCCACATCCGCTCTAACCGAAAAG
GAAGGAGTTAGACAACCTGAAGTCTAGGTCCCTATTTATTTTTTTATAGTTATGTTAGTATTAAGAACGT
TATTTATATTTCAAATTTTTCTTTTTTTTCTGTACAGACGCGTGTACGCATGTAACATTATACTGAAAAC
CTTGCTTGAGAAGGTTTTGGGACGCTCGAGCAGGCTTGGAGGCGACGTGGCAGTGGCTCGCGGGAGGATC
GGCGGGAAACTCCGGGATATCCGTCGAGAGTTTACACGTGAATGGGCAGCGCAATCCGTTGACGACGATA
CGACTGGCAAAGTAGCGACGATACCTGCCAGACAGGTGACATGTGCAGGCCGCACTAACAAGGAAACGGG
CGCTGGGGGGGGCGGGCTTCTAGACTTTGCCCTTGAACAGGAATCTAGTGGGGGCTTGTCTTTCCGCCAA
TGGGGGAGCGCCTGTTGAGCGACCGTGCATGCTGGAACGCCAAGTGTATGTACAGCTGGTGGTCTCGCAG
CGGTATGTGACGGGACTTACATCTCTCGTTTTTTCATGACCACGTTTTCACAGGCTCGGAGGTACGTTAA
AGTTTTGAAGGCTGCATCTGAACCGAGGTATGGGGGAGTTTGAACAGCAACAGTGTTGGGGCTGAGGGGG
CCAAGATCGGGGCAAGCAGAGGTCTTAGATCAATTGTGGGGATCCCAAAGGGCTCGTTATCACCTTTTTC
CACCCAATTCGGGTCCCAATTGATCCACTACTGGCTTGCCCAAGTTACCCCAGAAATGCCGCCCCGGATT
TCTCCAAAAACCTAATAAGCTTCATGGAACTTGGTGGAAGTGACTTTCTACAGAGTGGAGAGAACCGTGG
ACACGTGGCAATGGCGCTGACCGTGTCCCCGAGCCGAATCGACGTGAGGGGAGAACGGAGTATCTGCGGT
CATGTGACCTTCCAGAGCGGCGTCGCCAGTGTGCACGCGGTGACCCCCAGTTTGGGTCTCTGTCACACGC
ATACTACCTCGGCTCTCCACATGCTGAACTTTATCTTTCGTGGGGATCATACCGAAAGTTGCAACTACCA
GGTGTATATAAAGCCTGGTAGACTCCCCCCACTTTGGACCTCATCCAACCAAGACACACAAAAATGGACC
GACTTAACAACCTCGCCACCCAGCTCGAGCAGAACCCCGCCAA
Features (pLannotate 1.2.2; 14 found; start..end, strand, type, name):
    367..437     +  ncRNA          tRNA: Accession: RF00005 - tRNA
    459..533     +  misc_RNA       gRNA scaffold: guide RNA scaffold for the Streptococcus pyogenes CRISPR/Cas9 system
    938..971     -  protein_bind   FRT (minimal): supports FLP-mediated excision but not integration (Turan and Bode, 2011) FLP recombinase from the Saccharomyces cerevisiae 2μ plasmid
   1015..1055    -  terminator     rrnB T1 terminator (fragment): transcription terminator T1 from the E. coli rrnB gene
   1057..1172    -  ncRNA          5S rRNA: Accession: RF00001 - 5S ribosomal RNA
   1203..1227    +  CDS            KanR (fragment): aminoglycoside phosphotransferase; aph(3')-Ia; confers resistance to kanamycin
   1257..1353    +  promoter       AmpR promoter (fragment): bla
   1356..2216    +  CDS            AmpR: β-lactamase; bla; confers resistance to ampicillin, carbenicillin, and related antibiotics
   2338..2926    +  rep_origin     ori: high-copy-number ColE1/pMB1/pBR322/pUC origin of replication
   3151..3168    +  terminator     rrnB T2 terminator (fragment): transcription terminator T2 from the E. coli rrnB gene
   3193..3212    -  CDS            lacZα (fragment): LacZα fragment of β-galactosidase; lacZ fragment
   3682..3715    +  protein_bind   FRT (minimal): supports FLP-mediated excision but not integration (Turan and Bode, 2011) FLP recombinase from the Saccharomyces cerevisiae 2μ plasmid
   4863..5884    +  CDS            HygR (fragment): aminoglycoside phosphotransferase from E. coli; aph(4)-Ia; confers resistance to hygromycin
   5886..6119    +  terminator     CYC1 terminator (fragment): S. cerevisiae CYC1; transcription terminator for CYC1
