[The description below was written by a language model from this plasmid's Addgene catalogue record and pLannotate feature annotations shown in this document.]
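Description:
pCfb13250 is a yeast vector of about 7.1 kb, built on the depositing laboratory's own backbone and intended for genome editing in Yarrowia lipolytica. It is the TUNEYALI base plasmid for TF60 (locus YALI1_B16239g), TUNEYALI being a system for high-throughput tuning of gene expression in this yeast. In E. coli it is maintained at high copy through a ColE1/pUC-type origin and selected with ampicillin via the bla gene and its promoter. Selection in yeast relies on a hygromycin resistance coding sequence followed by a CYC1 terminator. The promoter driving the hygromycin marker is not annotated, and no yeast replication element appears in the feature table.

The functional payload is a guide RNA cassette plus homology arms matching TF60, assembled by Gibson cloning. The annotation shows a tRNA element immediately upstream of a Streptococcus pyogenes Cas9 guide scaffold, with the gap between them presumably holding the TF60-targeting spacer. This layout is consistent with tRNA-based expression and processing of the guide. No Cas9 gene is annotated, so the nuclease is presumably supplied separately, although the record does not say how. The homology arms are not called out in the feature table either. Two minimal FRT sites in opposite orientations flank the bacterial backbone region; the record does not explain their role. Short fragments of KanR, lacZα, 5S rRNA and the rrnB terminators look like leftovers of backbone construction.

According to the depositor, the plasmid can be used in two ways. Promoters can be inserted by Golden Gate assembly to build a library that alters TF60 expression, or the plasmid can be used directly to knock TF60 out.
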