Addgene plasmid #219921: pCfb13250
Purpose: The base plasmid of TUNEYALI for TF60
Depositing lab: Irina Borodina. Depositing organization: Danmarks Tekniske Universitet. Publication: High-throughput metabolic engineering of Yarrowia lipolytica through gene expression tuning. Jiang W, Wang S, Ahlheit D, Fumagalli T, Yang Z, Ramanathan S, Jiang X, Weber T, Dahlin J, Borodina I. Proc Natl Acad Sci U S A. 2025 Jun 10;122(23):e2426686122. doi: 10.1073/pnas.2426686122. Epub 2025 Jun 3. PubMed 40460129.
Backbone
  Vector backbone: Our own backbone
  Vector type: Yeast Expression
  Selectable markers: Hygromycin
Growth in bacteria
  Bacterial resistance: Ampicillin, 100 μg/mL
  Growth temperature: 37°C
  Growth strain: DH5alpha
  Copy number: High Copy
Gene/Insert
  Gene/Insert name: Contains gRNA targeting TF60 (YALI1_B16239g) and homologous arm matching TF60
  gRNA/shRNA sequence: TGAAAACGACTGAAACTCGG
  Species: Yarrowia lipolytica
  Cloning method: Gibson Cloning
Terms and licenses: Academic/Nonprofit Terms; Industry Terms: Not Available to Industry
Depositor comments: This plasmid contains gRNA targeting TF60 (YALI1_B16239g) and homologous arm matching TF60, which can be used for library construction by inserting promoters using a golden gate or directly knocking TF60 out.
How to cite: pCfb13250 was a gift from Irina Borodina (Addgene plasmid # 219921 ; http://n2t.net/addgene:219921 ; RRID:Addgene_219921)
